Addgene plasmid #232740: p413 TEF NAPstar3
Purpose: Expresses NADPH/NADP+ biosensor NAPstar3 in S. cerevisiae.
Depositing lab: Bruce Morgan. Depositing organization: Universitaet des Saarlandes. Publication: A family of NADPH/NADP(+) biosensors reveals in vivo dynamics of central redox metabolism across eukaryotes. Scherschel M, Niemeier JO, Jacobs LJHC, Hoffmann MDA, Diederich A, Bell C, Hohne P, Raetz S, Kroll JB, Steinbeck J, Lichtenauer S, Multhoff J, Zimmermann J, Sadhanasatish T, Rothemann RA, Grashoff C, Messens J, Ampofo E, Laschke MW, Riemer J, Roma LP, Schwarzlander M, Morgan B. Nat Commun. 2024 Dec 19;15(1):10704. doi: 10.1038/s41467-024-55302-x. PubMed 39702652.
Backbone
  Vector backbone: p413 TEF
  Backbone size w/o insert (bp): 5542
  Total vector size (bp): 8308
  Vector type: Yeast Expression
  Selectable markers: HIS3
Growth in bacteria
  Bacterial resistance: Ampicillin, 100 μg/mL
  Growth temperature: 37°C
  Growth strain: DH5alpha
  Copy number: High Copy
Gene/Insert
  Gene/Insert name: NAPstar3
  Species: S. cerevisiae (budding yeast)
  Insert size (bp): 2766
Terms and licenses: Academic/Nonprofit Terms; Industry Terms: Not Available to Industry
How to cite: p413 TEF NAPstar3 was a gift from Bruce Morgan (Addgene plasmid # 232740 ; http://n2t.net/addgene:232740 ; RRID:Addgene_232740)
