[The description below was written by a language model from this plasmid's Addgene catalogue record and pLannotate feature annotations shown in this document.]
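Description:
p413 TEF NAPstar3 is a yeast–E. coli shuttle vector of about 8.3 kb, built on the p413 TEF backbone for constitutive expression of a genetically encoded NADPH/NADP+ biosensor in Saccharomyces cerevisiae. In yeast it is maintained through a CEN6/ARS element, which gives stable, low-copy centromeric inheritance, and it is selected by histidine prototrophy through a HIS3 marker driven by its own promoter. In E. coli it replicates from a high-copy ColE1/pUC-type origin and is selected with ampicillin via the bla gene. An f1 origin, lac promoter/operator and lacZα remnants, and flanking T3 and T7 promoters are carried over from the pBluescript-like cloning region. The short lacI, rop, bom and MRM1 fragments in the annotation are likewise backbone leftovers with no functional role.

The roughly 2.8 kb NAPstar3 insert lies between the S. cerevisiae TEF1 promoter and the CYC1 terminator. The annotated coding segments run in the same orientation as a series: a domain matching the Thermus aquaticus Rex redox-sensing protein, a GFP-family fluorescent protein (annotated as cEGFP), a second Rex domain, and mCherry. This layout is consistent with a sensor in which nucleotide binding to the Rex domains alters the green fluorescence. The mCherry would serve as an unresponsive red reference for ratiometric normalisation. Natural Rex responds to NADH/NAD+, and the record does not list the changes that give NAPstar3 its stated NADPH/NADP+ specificity. The catalogue gives the insert species as budding yeast, although the annotated parts derive from bacterial, jellyfish and coral proteins. The plasmid is used for live monitoring of NADPH/NADP+ redox state in yeast cells.
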