Features (pLannotate 1.2.2; 24 found; start..end, strand, type, name):
     76..579     +  misc_feature   CEN/ARS: S. cerevisiae CEN6 centromere fused to an autonomously replicating sequence
    609..713     +  promoter       AmpR promoter: bla
    714..1574    +  CDS            AmpR: β-lactamase; bla; confers resistance to ampicillin, carbenicillin, and related antibiotics
   1745..2333    +  rep_origin     ori: high-copy-number ColE1/pMB1/pBR322/pUC origin of replication
   2516..2608    +  CDS            lacI (fragment): lac repressor; lacI; The lac repressor binds to the lac operator to inhibit transcription in E. coli. This inhibition can be relieved by adding lactose or isopropyl-β-D-thiogalactopyranoside (IPTG).
   2621..2642    +  protein_bind   CAP binding site: CAP binding activates transcription in the presence of cAMP. E. coli catabolite activator protein
   2657..2687    +  promoter       lac promoter: promoter for the E. coli lac operon
   2695..2711    +  protein_bind   lac operator: The lac repressor binds to the lac operator to inhibit transcription in E. coli. This inhibition can be relieved by adding lactose or isopropyl-β-D-thiogalactopyranoside (IPTG). lac repressor encoded by lacI
   2756..2774    +  promoter       T3 promoter: promoter for bacteriophage T3 RNA polymerase
   2792..3190    +  promoter       TEF1 promoter: S. cerevisiae TEF1; promoter for EF-1α
   3212..3823    +  CDS            rex: REX_THEAQ - Experimental evidence at protein level: Swiss-Prot protein existence level 1. Modulates transcription in response to changes in cellular NADH/NAD(+) redox state. From Thermus aquaticus.
   3857..4579    +  CDS            cEGFP: cEGFP is a basic (constitutively fluorescent) green fluorescent protein published in 2008, derived from Aequorea victoria.
   4583..5212    +  CDS            rex: REX_THEAQ - Experimental evidence at protein level: Swiss-Prot protein existence level 1. Modulates transcription in response to changes in cellular NADH/NAD(+) redox state. From Thermus aquaticus.
   5258..5965    +  CDS            mCherry: mCherry is a basic (constitutively fluorescent) red fluorescent protein published in 2004, derived from Discosoma sp.. It is reported to be a very rapidly-maturing monomer with low acid sensitivity.
   5975..6222    +  terminator     CYC1 terminator: S. cerevisiae CYC1; transcription terminator for CYC1
   6241..6259    -  promoter       T7 promoter: promoter for bacteriophage T7 RNA polymerase
   6267..6422    +  CDS            lacZα (fragment): LacZα fragment of β-galactosidase; lacZ fragment
   6426..6854    +  rep_origin     f1 ori (sequence partly withheld): f1 bacteriophage origin of replication; arrow indicates direction of (+) strand synthesis
   6882..6933    -  misc_feature   bom (fragment): basis of mobility region from pBR322
   7141..7803    -  CDS            HIS3: imidazoleglycerol-phosphate dehydratase, required for histidine biosynthesis; S. cerevisiae HIS3; yeast auxotrophic marker
   7804..7991    -  promoter       HIS3 promoter: S. cerevisiae HIS3
   8041..8121    +  CDS            MRM1 (fragment): MRM1_YEAST - Also known as PET56 From Saccharomyces cerevisiae (strain ATCC 204508 / S288c) (Baker's yeast).
   8122..8171    -  misc_feature   bom (fragment): basis of mobility region from pBR322
   8273..1       -  CDS            rop (fragment) (across the origin): Rop protein, which maintains plasmids at low copy number; rop
>Addgene plasmid #232740 | p413 TEF NAPstar3 | addgene full sequence | sequence record 464310 | Addgene NGS Result
GACGAAAGGGCCTCGTGATACGCCTATTTTTATAGGTTAATGTCATGATAATAATGGTTTCTTAGGGTCC
TTTTCATCACGTGCTATAAAAATAATTATAATTTAAATTTTTTAATATAAATATATAAATTAAAAATAGA
AAGTAAAAAAAGAAATTAAAGAAAAAATAGTTTTTGTTTTCCGAAGATGTAAAAGACTCTAGGGGGATCG
CCAACAAATACTACCTTTTATCTTGCTCTTCCTGCTCTCAGGTATTAATGCCGAATTGTTTCATCTTGTC
TGTGTAGAAGACCACACACGAAAATCCTGTGATTTTACATTTTACTTATCGTTAATCGAATGTATATCTA
TTTAATCTGCTTTTCTTGTCTAATAAATATATATGTAAAGTACGCTTTTTGTTGAAATTTTTTAAACCTT
TGTTTATTTTTTTTTCTTCATTCCGTAACTCTTCTACCTTCTTTATTTACTTTCTAAAATCCAAATACAA
AACATAAAAATAAATAAACACAGAGTAAATTCCCAAATTATTCCATCATTAAAAGATACGAGGCGCGTGT
AAGTTACAGGCAAGCGATCCGTCAGGTGGCACTTTTCGGGGAAATGTGCGCGGAACCCCTATTTGTTTAT
TTTTCTAAATACATTCAAATATGTATCCGCTCATGAGACAATAACCCTGATAAATGCTTCAATAATATTG
AAAAAGGAAGAGTATGAGTATTCAACATTTCCGTGTCGCCCTTATTCCCTTTTTTGCGGCATTTTGCCTT
CCTGTTTTTGCTCACCCAGAAACGCTGGTGAAAGTAAAAGATGCTGAAGATCAGTTGGGTGCACGAGTGG
GTTACATCGAACTGGATCTCAACAGCGGTAAGATCCTTGAGAGTTTTCGCCCCGAAGAACGTTTTCCAAT
GATGAGCACTTTTAAAGTTCTGCTATGTGGCGCGGTATTATCCCGTATTGACGCCGGGCAAGAGCAACTC
GGTCGCCGCATACACTATTCTCAGAATGACTTGGTTGAGTACTCACCAGTCACAGAAAAGCATCTTACGG
ATGGCATGACAGTAAGAGAATTATGCAGTGCTGCCATAACCATGAGTGATAACACTGCGGCCAACTTACT
TCTGACAACGATCGGAGGACCGAAGGAGCTAACCGCTTTTTTGCACAACATGGGGGATCATGTAACTCGC
CTTGATCGTTGGGAACCGGAGCTGAATGAAGCCATACCAAACGACGAGCGTGACACCACGATGCCTGTAG
CAATGGCAACAACGTTGCGCAAACTATTAACTGGCGAACTACTTACTCTAGCTTCCCGGCAACAATTAAT
AGACTGGATGGAGGCGGATAAAGTTGCAGGACCACTTCTGCGCTCGGCCCTTCCGGCTGGCTGGTTTATT
GCTGATAAATCTGGAGCCGGTGAGCGTGGGTCTCGCGGTATCATTGCAGCACTGGGGCCAGATGGTAAGC
CCTCCCGTATCGTAGTTATCTACACGACGGGGAGTCAGGCAACTATGGATGAACGAAATAGACAGATCGC
TGAGATAGGTGCCTCACTGATTAAGCATTGGTAACTGTCAGACCAAGTTTACTCATATATACTTTAGATT
GATTTAAAACTTCATTTTTAATTTAAAAGGATCTAGGTGAAGATCCTTTTTGATAATCTCATGACCAAAA
TCCCTTAACGTGAGTTTTCGTTCCACTGAGCGTCAGACCCCGTAGAAAAGATCAAAGGATCTTCTTGAGA
TCCTTTTTTTCTGCGCGTAATCTGCTGCTTGCAAACAAAAAAACCACCGCTACCAGCGGTGGTTTGTTTG
CCGGATCAAGAGCTACCAACTCTTTTTCCGAAGGTAACTGGCTTCAGCAGAGCGCAGATACCAAATACTG
TTCTTCTAGTGTAGCCGTAGTTAGGCCACCACTTCAAGAACTCTGTAGCACCGCCTACATACCTCGCTCT
GCTAATCCTGTTACCAGTGGCTGCTGCCAGTGGCGATAAGTCGTGTCTTACCGGGTTGGACTCAAGACGA
TAGTTACCGGATAAGGCGCAGCGGTCGGGCTGAACGGGGGGTTCGTGCACACAGCCCAGCTTGGAGCGAA
CGACCTACACCGAACTGAGATACCTACAGCGTGAGCTATGAGAAAGCGCCACGCTTCCCGAAGGGAGAAA
GGCGGACAGGTATCCGGTAAGCGGCAGGGTCGGAACAGGAGAGCGCACGAGGGAGCTTCCAGGGGGAAAC
GCCTGGTATCTTTATAGTCCTGTCGGGTTTCGCCACCTCTGACTTGAGCGTCGATTTTTGTGATGCTCGT
CAGGGGGGCGGAGCCTATGGAAAAACGCCAGCAACGCGGCCTTTTTACGGTTCCTGGCCTTTTGCTGGCC
TTTTGCTCACATGTTCTTTCCTGCGTTATCCCCTGATTCTGTGGATAACCGTATTACCGCCTTTGAGTGA
GCTGATACCGCTCGCCGCAGCCGAACGACCGAGCGCAGCGAGTCAGTGAGCGAGGAAGCGGAAGAGCGCC
CAATACGCAAACCGCCTCTCCCCGCGCGTTGGCCGATTCATTAATGCAGCTGGCACGACAGGTTTCCCGA
CTGGAAAGCGGGCAGTGAGCGCAACGCAATTAATGTGAGTTAGCTCACTCATTAGGCACCCCAGGCTTTA
CACTTTATGCTTCCGGCTCGTATGTTGTGTGGAATTGTGAGCGGATAACAATTTCACACAGGAAACAGCT
ATGACCATGATTACGCCAAGCGCGCAATTAACCCTCACTAAAGGGAACAAAAGCTGGAGCTCATAGCTTC
AAAATGTTTCTACTCCTTTTTTACTCTTCCAGATTTTCTCGGACTCCGCGCATCGCCGTACCACTTCAAA
ACACCCAAGCACAGCATACTAAATTTCCCCTCTTTCTTCCTCTAGGGTGTCGTTAATTACCCGTACTAAA
GGTTTGGAAAAGAAAAAAGAGACCGCCTCGTTTCTTTTTCTTCGTCGAAAAAGGCAATAAAAATTTTTAT
CACGTTTCTTTTTCTTGAAAATTTTTTTTTTGATTTTTTTCTCTTTCGATGACCTCCCATTGATATTTAA
GTTAATAAACGGTCTTCAATTTCTCAAGTTTCAGTTTCATTTTTCTTGTTCTATTACAACTTTTTTTACT
TCTTGCTCATTAGAAAGAAAGCATAGCAATCTAATCTAAGTTTTCTAGAACCATGGGATCCAAAGTACCA
GAAGCCGCTATTTCCAGATTGATAACATATTTGAGAATTTTAGAAGAATTAGAAGCACAAGGTGTCCACA
GAACCGCTTCTGAACAATTGGGTGAATTAGCTCAAGTTACAGCATTCCAAGTTGATAAAGATTTGTCATA
CTTTGGTTCTTACGGTACTGATGGTGTTGGTTACACAGTTCCAGTTTTGAAGAGAGAATTGAGACATATC
TTGGGTTTAAACAGAAAGTGGGGTTTATGTATCGTTGGTATGGGTAGATTAGGTTCTGCTTTGGCAGATT
GGCCAGGTTTTGGTGAATCATTTGAATTGAGAGGTTTCTTTTCAAGAAAGGCTGAAAAAGTTGGTAGACC
AGTTAGAGGTGGTGTTATTGAACATTACGATTTGTTGCCACAAAGAGTTCCAGGTAGAATTGAAATTGCT
TTGTTAACTGTTCCAAGAGAAGCTGCACAAAAAGCTGCAGATTTGTTAGTTGCTGCAGGTATTAAAGGTA
TTTTAAACTTCGCACCAGTTGTTTTGGAAGTTCCAAAAGAAGTTGCTGTTGAAAACGTTGATATTTTGGC
AGGTTTAACTAGATTGTCTTTTGCTATCTTGAATCCAACATGGTCAGCTGCAGGTGGTCATGGTTTTACT
GCTCATAACGTTTACATCATGGCAGATAAGCAAAAGAATGGTATTAAAGCTAACTTCAAGATCAGACATA
ATATTGAAGATGGTGGTGTTCAATTGGCAGATCATTACCAACAAAACACTCCAATTGGTGACGGTCCAGT
TTTGTTACCAGATAACCATTACTTATCTATCCAATCAAAATTGTCTAAAGATCCAAACGAAAAGAGAGAT
CATATGGTTTTGTTAGAATTTGTTACTGCTGCAGGTATCACACATGGTATGGATGAATTATACAAAGGTG
GTACAGGTGGTTCAATGGTTTCTAAAGGTGAAGAATTGTTTACTGGTGTTGTTCCAATTTTAGTTGAATT
GGATGGTGACGTTAATGGTCATAAATTTTCTGTTTCAGGTGAAGGTGAAGGTGACGCTACTTACGGTAAA
TTGACATTGAAGTTTATTTGTACTACTGGTAAATTACCAGTTCCTTGGCCAACATTGGTTACTACATTTT
CTTACGGTGTTATGGTTTTTGCTAGATACCCAGATCATATGAAGCAACATGATTTCTTTAAGTCAGCAAT
GCCAGAAGGTTACGTTCAAGAAAGAACTATTTTCTTTAAAGATGATGGTAACTACAAGACAAGAGCTGAG
GTTAAGTTCGAAGGTGACACTTTAGTTAACAGAATCGAATTGAAAGGTATCGATTTCAAAGAAGATGGTA
ACATCTTAGGTCACAAATTGGAATATAATACAAAAGTTCCAGAAGCTGCTATTTCAAGATTGATCACTTA
CTTAAGAATTTTGGAAGAATTAGAAGCTCAAGGTGTTCATAGAACAGCATCAGAACAATTAGGTGAATTA
GCTCAAGTCACTGCATTCCAAGTTGATGAAGATTTGTCATACTTCGGTTCTTATGGTACTGACGGTGTCG
GTTATACAGTTCCAGTCTTAAAAAGAGAATTGAGACACATTTTAGGTTTAAATAGAAAATGGGGTTTATG
CATTGTCGGCATGGGTAGATTAGGTTCTGCTTTGGCAGACTGGCCTGGTTTCGGCGAATCATTTGAATTG
CGTGGTTTCTTTTCAAGAAAGGCGGAAAAGGTCGGTAGACCAGTTAGAGGTGGTGTTATTGAGCACTACG
ATTTGTTACCTCAGAGAGTTCCAGGCAGAATCGAAATCGCTTTGTTAACAGTTCCAAGAGAAGCCGCTCA
AAAGGCCGCAGATTTGTTAGTTGCCGCTGGTATTAAAGGTATTTTAAATTTCGCTCCTGTCGTTTTGGAA
GTTCCAAAAGAAGTTGCGGTTGAAAACGTTGATTTCTTGGCTGGTTTAACAAGATTGTCTTTTGCAATCT
TGAACCCAAAGTGGAGAGAAGAAATGATGGGTTCAGGTACTGGTGGTAATGCTTCAGATGGTGGTGGTTC
TGGTGGTATGGTTTCAAAGGGTGAAGAAGATAACATGGCAATTATTAAGGAGTTTATGAGATTCAAAGTT
CATATGGAAGGTTCTGTTAACGGTCATGAATTTGAAATCGAAGGTGAAGGTGAAGGTAGACCATATGAAG
GTACTCAAACAGCTAAATTGAAGGTTACTAAAGGTGGTCCATTACCATTTGCATGGGATATTTTGTCTCC
ACAATTCATGTACGGTTCAAAAGCATATGTTAAGCATCCAGCAGATATTCCAGATTACTTGAAATTATCT
TTTCCTGAAGGTTTTAAATGGGAAAGAGTTATGAACTTCGAAGATGGTGGTGTTGTTACTGTTACACAAG
ATTCTTCATTACAAGATGGCGAGTTTATATATAAGGTTAAATTGAGAGGTACAAATTTTCCATCAGATGG
TCCAGTTATGCAAAAGAAAACTATGGGTTGGGAAGCATCTTCTGAAAGAATGTACCCAGAAGATGGTGCA
TTGAAGGGTGAAATTAAACAAAGATTGAAATTGAAGGATGGTGGTCATTACGATGCTGAAGTTAAGACTA
CATACAAGGCTAAGAAACCAGTTCAATTACCAGGTGCTTACAACGTTAACATCAAATTGGATATTACTTC
TCATAACGAAGATTACACAATTGTTGAACAATATGAAAGAGCCGAAGGTAGACACTCAACAGGTGGTATG
GATGAATTGTATAAGTAACTCGAGTCATGTAATTAGTTATGTCACGCTTACATTCACGCCCTCCCCCCAC
ATCCGCTCTAACCGAAAAGGAAGGAGTTAGACAACCTGAAGTCTAGGTCCCTATTTATTTTTTTATAGTT
ATGTTAGTATTAAGAACGTTATTTATATTTCAAATTTTTCTTTTTTTTCTGTACAGACGCGTGTACGCAT
GTAACATTATACTGAAAACCTTGCTTGAGAAGGTTTTGGGACGCTCGAAGGCTTTAATTTGCGGCCGGTA
CCCAATTCGCCCTATAGTGAGTCGTATTACGCGCGCTCACTGGCCGTCGTTTTACAACGTCGTGACTGGG
AAAACCCTGGCGTTACCCAACTTAATCGCCTTGCAGCACATCCCCCTTTCGCCAGCTGGCGTAATAGCGA
AGAGGCCCGCACCGATCGCCCTTCCCAACAGTTGCGCAGCCTGAATGGCGAATGG
[124 nt withheld, positions 6426-6549]
C
[91 nt withheld, positions 6551-6641]
A
[49 nt withheld, positions 6643-6691]
CCTTTGACGTTGGAGTCCACGTTCTTT
[37 nt withheld, positions 6719-6755]
ACCCTATCTCGGTCTATTCTTTTGATTTATAAGGGATTTTGCCGATTTCGGCCTATTGGTTAAAAAATGA
GCTGATTTAACAAAAATTTAACGCGAATTTTAACAAAATATTAACGCTTACAATTTCCTGATGCGGTATT
TTCTCCTTACGCATCTGTGCGGTATTTCACACCGCATAGATCCGTCGAGTTCAAGAGAAAAAAAAAGAAA
AAGCAAAAAGAAAAAAGGAAAGCGCGCCTCGTTCAGAATGACACGTATAGAATGATGCATTACCTTGTCA
TCTTCAGTATCATACTGTTCGTATACATACTTACTGACATTCATAGGTATACATATATACACATGTATAT
ATATCGTATGCTGCAGCTTTAAATAATCGGTGTCACTACATAAGAACACCTTTGGTGGAGGGAACATCGT
TGGTACCATTGGGCGAGGTGGCTTCTCTTATGGCAACCGCAAGAGCCTTGAACGCACTCTCACTACGGTG
ATGATCATTCTTGCCTCGCAGACAATCAACGTGGAGGGTAATTCTGCTAGCCTCTGCAAAGCTTTCAAGA
AAATGCGGGATCATCTCGCAAGAGAGATCTCCTACTTTCTCCCTTTGCAAACCAAGTTCGACAACTGCGT
ACGGCCTGTTCGAAAGATCTACCACCGCTCTGGAAAGTGCCTCATCCAAAGGCGCAAATCCTGATCCAAA
CCTTTTTACTCCACGCACGGCCCCTAGGGCCTCTTTAAAAGCTTGACCGAGAGCAATCCCGCAGTCTTCA
GTGGTGTGATGGTCGTCTATGTGTAAGTCACCAATGCACTCAACGATTAGCGACCAGCCGGAATGCTTGG
CCAGAGCATGTATCATATGGTCCAGAAACCCTATACCTGTGTGGACGTTAATCACTTGCGATTGTGTGGC
CTGTTCTGCTACTGCTTCTGCCTCTTTTTCTGGGAAGATCGAGTGCTCTATCGCTAGGGGACCACCCTTT
AAAGAGATCGCAATCTGAATCTTGGTTTCATTTGTAATACGCTTTACTAGGGCTTTCTGCTCTGTCATCT
TTGCCTTCGTTTATCTTGCCTGCTCATTTTTTAGTATATTCTTCGAAGAAATCACATTACTTTATATAAT
GTATAATTCATTATGTGATAATGCCAATCGCTAAGAAAAAAAAAGAGTCATCCGCTAGGTGGAAAAAAAA
AAATGAAAATCATTACCGAGGCATAAAAAAATATAGAGTGTACTAGAGGAGGCCAAGAGTAATAGAAAAA
GAAAATTGCGGGAAAGGACTGTGTTATGACTTCCCTGACTAATGCCGTGTTCAAACGATACCTGGCAGTG
ACTCCTAGCGCTCACCAAGCTCTTAAAACGGGAATTTATGGTGCACTCTCAGTACAATCTGCTCTGATGC
CGCATAGTTAAGCCAGCCCCGACACCCGCCAACACCCGCTGACGCGCCCTGACGGGCTTGTCTGCTCCCG
GCATCCGCTTACAGACAAGCTGTGACCGTCTCCGGGAGCTGCATGTGTCAGAGGTTTTCACCGTCATCAC
CGAAACGCGCGA
