>Addgene plasmid #232740 | p413 TEF NAPstar3 | depositor partial sequence | sequence record 457724 | NAPstar3
ATGGGATCCAAAGTACCAGAAGCCGCTATTTCCAGATTGATAACATATTTGAGAATTTTAGAAGAATTAG
AAGCACAAGGTGTCCACAGAACCGCTTCTGAACAATTGGGTGAATTAGCTCAAGTTACAGCATTCCAAGT
TGATAAAGATTTGTCATACTTTGGTTCTTACGGTACTGATGGTGTTGGTTACACAGTTCCAGTTTTGAAG
AGAGAATTGAGACATATCTTGGGTTTAAACAGAAAGTGGGGTTTATGTATCGTTGGTATGGGTAGATTAG
GTTCTGCTTTGGCAGATTGGCCAGGTTTTGGTGAATCATTTGAATTGAGAGGTTTCTTTTCAAGAAAGGC
TGAAAAAGTTGGTAGACCAGTTAGAGGTGGTGTTATTGAACATTACGATTTGTTGCCACAAAGAGTTCCA
GGTAGAATTGAAATTGCTTTGTTAACTGTTCCAAGAGAAGCTGCACAAAAAGCTGCAGATTTGTTAGTTG
CTGCAGGTATTAAAGGTATTTTAAACTTCGCACCAGTTGTTTTGGAAGTTCCAAAAGAAGTTGCTGTTGA
AAACGTTGATATTTTGGCAGGTTTAACTAGATTGTCTTTTGCTATCTTGAATCCAACATGGTCAGCTGCA
GGTGGTCATGGTTTTACTGCTCATAACGTTTACATCATGGCAGATAAGCAAAAGAATGGTATTAAAGCTA
ACTTCAAGATCAGACATAATATTGAAGATGGTGGTGTTCAATTGGCAGATCATTACCAACAAAACACTCC
AATTGGTGACGGTCCAGTTTTGTTACCAGATAACCATTACTTATCTATCCAATCAAAATTGTCTAAAGAT
CCAAACGAAAAGAGAGATCATATGGTTTTGTTAGAATTTGTTACTGCTGCAGGTATCACACATGGTATGG
ATGAATTATACAAAGGTGGTACAGGTGGTTCAATGGTTTCTAAAGGTGAAGAATTGTTTACTGGTGTTGT
TCCAATTTTAGTTGAATTGGATGGTGACGTTAATGGTCATAAATTTTCTGTTTCAGGTGAAGGTGAAGGT
GACGCTACTTACGGTAAATTGACATTGAAGTTTATTTGTACTACTGGTAAATTACCAGTTCCTTGGCCAA
CATTGGTTACTACATTTTCTTACGGTGTTATGGTTTTTGCTAGATACCCAGATCATATGAAGCAACATGA
TTTCTTTAAGTCAGCAATGCCAGAAGGTTACGTTCAAGAAAGAACTATTTTCTTTAAAGATGATGGTAAC
TACAAGACAAGAGCTGAGGTTAAGTTCGAAGGTGACACTTTAGTTAACAGAATCGAATTGAAAGGTATCG
ATTTCAAAGAAGATGGTAACATCTTAGGTCACAAATTGGAATATAATACAAAAGTTCCAGAAGCTGCTAT
TTCAAGATTGATCACTTACTTAAGAATTTTGGAAGAATTAGAAGCTCAAGGTGTTCATAGAACAGCATCA
GAACAATTAGGTGAATTAGCTCAAGTCACTGCATTCCAAGTTGATGAAGATTTGTCATACTTCGGTTCTT
ATGGTACTGACGGTGTCGGTTATACAGTTCCAGTCTTAAAAAGAGAATTGAGACACATTTTAGGTTTAAA
TAGAAAATGGGGTTTATGCATTGTCGGCATGGGTAGATTAGGTTCTGCTTTGGCAGACTGGCCTGGTTTC
GGCGAATCATTTGAATTGCGTGGTTTCTTTTCAAGAAAGGCGGAAAAGGTCGGTAGACCAGTTAGAGGTG
GTGTTATTGAGCACTACGATTTGTTACCTCAGAGAGTTCCAGGCAGAATCGAAATCGCTTTGTTAACAGT
TCCAAGAGAAGCCGCTCAAAAGGCCGCAGATTTGTTAGTTGCCGCTGGTATTAAAGGTATTTTAAATTTC
GCTCCTGTCGTTTTGGAAGTTCCAAAAGAAGTTGCGGTTGAAAACGTTGATTTCTTGGCTGGTTTAACAA
GATTGTCTTTTGCAATCTTGAACCCAAAGTGGAGAGAAGAAATGATGGGTTCAGGTACTGGTGGTAATGC
TTCAGATGGTGGTGGTTCTGGTGGTATGGTTTCAAAGGGTGAAGAAGATAACATGGCAATTATTAAGGAG
TTTATGAGATTCAAAGTTCATATGGAAGGTTCTGTTAACGGTCATGAATTTGAAATCGAAGGTGAAGGTG
AAGGTAGACCATATGAAGGTACTCAAACAGCTAAATTGAAGGTTACTAAAGGTGGTCCATTACCATTTGC
ATGGGATATTTTGTCTCCACAATTCATGTACGGTTCAAAAGCATATGTTAAGCATCCAGCAGATATTCCA
GATTACTTGAAATTATCTTTTCCTGAAGGTTTTAAATGGGAAAGAGTTATGAACTTCGAAGATGGTGGTG
TTGTTACTGTTACACAAGATTCTTCATTACAAGATGGCGAGTTTATATATAAGGTTAAATTGAGAGGTAC
AAATTTTCCATCAGATGGTCCAGTTATGCAAAAGAAAACTATGGGTTGGGAAGCATCTTCTGAAAGAATG
TACCCAGAAGATGGTGCATTGAAGGGTGAAATTAAACAAAGATTGAAATTGAAGGATGGTGGTCATTACG
ATGCTGAAGTTAAGACTACATACAAGGCTAAGAAACCAGTTCAATTACCAGGTGCTTACAACGTTAACAT
CAAATTGGATATTACTTCTCATAACGAAGATTACACAATTGTTGAACAATATGAAAGAGCCGAAGGTAGA
CACTCAACAGGTGGTATGGATGAATTGTATAAGTAA
